Addgene plasmid #44900: pFA6a-link-yoEGFP-Kan
Purpose: Yeast tagging vector to create gene fusion with yeast optimized EGFP with Kan selection
Depositing lab: Wendell Lim & Kurt Thorn. Depositing organization: University of California, San Francisco (UCSF). Publication: Improved Blue, Green, and Red Fluorescent Protein Tagging Vectors for S. cerevisiae. Lee S, Lim WA, Thorn KS. PLoS One. 2013 Jul 2;8(7):e67902. doi: 10.1371/journal.pone.0067902. Print 2013. PubMed 23844123.
Backbone
  Vector backbone: pFA6a
  Vector type: Yeast Expression
  Selectable markers: Kanamycin
Growth in bacteria
  Bacterial resistance: Ampicillin, 100 μg/mL
  Growth temperature: 37°C
  Growth strain: DH5alpha
  Copy number: Unknown
Gene/Insert
  Gene/Insert name: yoEGFP (alt name: Yeast Optimized EGFP)
  Species: Synthetic
Terms and licenses: Academic/Nonprofit Terms; Industry Terms: Not Available to Industry
Depositor comments: This vector is derived from the sequences published in “Optimized cassettes for fluorescent protein tagging in Saccharomyces cerevisiae.” Sheff MA, Thorn KS. Yeast. 2004 Jun;21(8):661-70. These plasmids were generated with funding from an NIGMS Systems Biology Center grant, number P50 GM081879. Please acknowledge this grant if you use these plasmids.
How to cite: pFA6a-link-yoEGFP-Kan was a gift from Wendell Lim & Kurt Thorn (Addgene plasmid # 44900 ; http://n2t.net/addgene:44900 ; RRID:Addgene_44900)
