[The description below was written by a language model from this plasmid's Addgene catalogue record and pLannotate feature annotations shown in this document.]
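Description:
pFA6a-link-yoEGFP-Kan is a 4,894 bp yeast tagging vector built on the pFA6a backbone. It is meant to serve as a template for making gene fusions to a yeast codon-optimized EGFP in Saccharomyces cerevisiae, not as a self-replicating yeast expression plasmid. The feature table shows no yeast origin of replication or centromere, which fits a cassette intended for integration into the genome. In E. coli the plasmid is maintained by a high-copy ColE1/pUC-type origin and selected with ampicillin through the β-lactamase gene and its own promoter. Short fragments annotated as bom, rop and lacI appear to be backbone remnants rather than functional elements.

The payload is a compact module read in one direction. It contains the yoEGFP coding sequence, a synthetic gene that the automated annotation labels as GFP (S65T), followed by the S. cerevisiae ADH1 transcription terminator and then the kanMX marker cassette. No yeast promoter is annotated upstream of the fluorescent protein. The name indicates a linker preceding it, although the linker is not annotated separately. This layout suits C-terminal tagging, in which the fusion is driven by the target gene's own promoter at its native locus, the ADH1 terminator ends the fusion transcript, and kanMX allows selection of yeast transformants (kanMX is usually selected with G418, while the record lists the marker as kanamycin). SP6 and T7 phage promoters flank the cassette as part of the backbone. The depositor notes that the vector derives from an earlier set of optimized fluorescent protein tagging cassettes for budding yeast, and it belongs to a series of improved blue, green and red tagging vectors.
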