Features (pLannotate 1.2.2; 11 found; start..end, strand, type, name):
     52..103     +  misc_feature   bom (fragment): basis of mobility region from pBR322
    166..184     +  promoter       SP6 promoter: promoter for bacteriophage SP6 RNA polymerase
    254..967     +  CDS            GFP (S65T): GFP (S65T) is a basic (constitutively fluorescent) green fluorescent protein published in 1995, derived from Aequorea victoria.
    991..1178    +  terminator     ADH1 terminator: S. cerevisiae ADH1; transcription terminator for the S. cerevisiae alcohol dehydrogenase 1 (ADH1) gene
   1253..2609    +  gene           kanMX: yeast selectable marker conferring kanamycin resistance (Wach et al., 1994)
   2714..2732    -  promoter       T7 promoter: promoter for bacteriophage T7 RNA polymerase
   2754..2807    -  CDS            lacI (fragment): lac repressor; lacI; The lac repressor binds to the lac operator to inhibit transcription in E. coli. This inhibition can be relieved by adding lactose or isopropyl-β-D-thiogalactopyranoside (IPTG).
   2990..3578    -  rep_origin     ori: high-copy-number ColE1/pMB1/pBR322/pUC origin of replication
   3749..4609    -  CDS            AmpR: β-lactamase; bla; confers resistance to ampicillin, carbenicillin, and related antibiotics
   4610..4714    -  promoter       AmpR promoter: bla
   4809..4844    +  CDS            rop (fragment): Rop protein, which maintains plasmids at low copy number; rop
>Addgene plasmid #44900 | pFA6a-link-yoEGFP-Kan | depositor full sequence | sequence record 62147 | pFA6a-link-yoEGFP-Kan sequence 4894 bps
GAGCAGACAAGCCCGTCAGGGCGCGTCAGCGGGTGTTGGCGGGTGTCGGGGCTGGCTTAACTATGCGGCA
TCAGAGCAGATTGTACTGAGAGTGCACCATATGGACATATTGTCGTTAGAACGCGGCTACAATTAATACA
TAACCTTATGTATCATACACATACGATTTAGGTGACACTATAGAACGCGGCCGCCAGCTGAAGCTTCGTA
CGCTGCAGGTCGACGGATCGGTGACGGTGCTGGTTTAATTAACATGTCAAAAGGCGAGGAACTATTCACA
GGTGTCGTACCAATACTGGTAGAATTGGATGGCGACGTAAACGGGCATAAGTTTTCTGTGAGTGGTGAGG
GTGAAGGGGACGCAACTTATGGCAAACTTACACTTAAGTTCATCTGCACCACAGGGAAGCTGCCTGTCCC
ATGGCCAACTCTAGTTACAACTCTCACTTACGGAGTACAATGTTTTTCTCGATACCCAGACCACATGAAA
CAACATGACTTTTTCAAATCTGCCATGCCTGAGGGATATGTGCAAGAGAGAACTATTTTCTTTAAAGATG
ATGGTAATTACAAAACTCGTGCTGAAGTGAAGTTTGAAGGAGATACACTTGTTAATAGAATTGAGTTAAA
GGGTATTGACTTTAAGGAAGATGGTAATATCTTAGGTCACAAATTGGAATACAACTACAATTCACATAAC
GTTTACATCATGGCAGATAAACAGAAAAACGGCATAAAAGTTAATTTCAAAATTAGACATAATATCGAAG
ATGGTTCCGTTCAACTCGCTGATCATTATCAACAAAATACACCAATCGGAGATGGACCTGTTCTATTGCC
AGACAACCATTACTTATCTACACAGAGCGCCTTGTCAAAAGATCCTAATGAAAAGAGAGATCACATGGTT
TTGTTAGAATTTGTCACCGCTGCGGGTATAACGTTGGGCATGGATGAATTATACAAGTAAGGCGCGCCAC
TTCTAAATAAGCGAATTTCTTATGATTTATGATTTTTATTATTAAATAAGTTATAAAAAAAATAAGTGTA
TACAAATTTTAAAGTGACTCTTAGGTTTTAAAACGAAAATTCTTATTCTTGAGTAACTCTTTCCTGTAGG
TCAGGTTGCTTTCTCAGGTATAGTATGAGGTCGCTCTTATTGACCACACCTCTACCGGCAGATCCGCTAG
GGATAACAGGGTAATATAGATCTGTTTAGCTTGCCTCGTCCCCGCCGGGTCACCCGGCCAGCGACATGGA
GGCCCAGAATACCCTCCTTGACAGTCTTGACGTGCGCAGCTCAGGGGCATGATGTGACTGTCGCCCGTAC
ATTTAGCCCATACATCCCCATGTATAATCATTTGCATCCATACATTTTGATGGCCGCACGGCGCGAAGCA
AAAATTACGGCTCCTCGCTGCAGACCTGCGAGCAGGGAAACGCTCCCCTCACAGACGCGTTGAATTGTCC
CCACGCCGCGCCCCTGTAGAGAAATATAAAAGGTTAGGATTTGCCACTGAGGTTCTTCTTTCATATACTT
CCTTTTAAAATCTTGCTAGGATACAGTTCTCACATCACATCCGAACATAAACAACCATGGGTAAGGAAAA
GACTCACGTTTCGAGGCCGCGATTAAATTCCAACATGGATGCTGATTTATATGGGTATAAATGGGCTCGC
GATAATGTCGGGCAATCAGGTGCGACAATCTATCGATTGTATGGGAAGCCCGATGCGCCAGAGTTGTTTC
TGAAACATGGCAAAGGTAGCGTTGCCAATGATGTTACAGATGAGATGGTCAGACTAAACTGGCTGACGGA
ATTTATGCCTCTTCCGACCATCAAGCATTTTATCCGTACTCCTGATGATGCATGGTTACTCACCACTGCG
ATCCCCGGCAAAACAGCATTCCAGGTATTAGAAGAATATCCTGATTCAGGTGAAAATATTGTTGATGCGC
TGGCAGTGTTCCTGCGCCGGTTGCATTCGATTCCTGTTTGTAATTGTCCTTTTAACAGCGATCGCGTATT
TCGTCTCGCTCAGGCGCAATCACGAATGAATAACGGTTTGGTTGATGCGAGTGATTTTGATGACGAGCGT
AATGGCTGGCCTGTTGAACAAGTCTGGAAAGAAATGCATAAGCTTTTGCCATTCTCACCGGATTCAGTCG
TCACTCATGGTGATTTCTCACTTGATAACCTTATTTTTGACGAGGGGAAATTAATAGGTTGTATTGATGT
TGGACGAGTCGGAATCGCAGACCGATACCAGGATCTTGCCATCCTATGGAACTGCCTCGGTGAGTTTTCT
CCTTCATTACAGAAACGGCTTTTTCAAAAATATGGTATTGATAATCCTGATATGAATAAATTGCAGTTTC
ATTTGATGCTCGATGAGTTTTTCTAATCAGTACTGACAATAAAAAGATTCTTGTTTTCAAGAACTTGTCA
TTTGTATAGTTTTTTTATATTGTAGTTGTTCTATTTTAATCAAATGTTAGCGTGATTTATATTTTTTTTC
GCCTCGACATCATCTGCCCAGATGCGAAGTTAAGTGCGCAGAAAGTAATATCATGCGTCAATCGTATGTG
AATGCTGGTCGCTATACTGCTGTCGATTCGATACTAACGCCGCCATCCAGTTTAAACGAGCTCGAATTCA
TCGATGATATCAGATCCACTAGTGGCCTATGCGGCCGCGGATCTGCCGGTCTCCCTATAGTGAGTCGTAT
TAATTTCGATAAGCCAGGTTAACCTGCATTAATGAATCGGCCAACGCGCGGGGAGAGGCGGTTTGCGTAT
TGGGCGCTCTTCCGCTTCCTCGCTCACTGACTCGCTGCGCTCGGTCGTTCGGCTGCGGCGAGCGGTATCA
GCTCACTCAAAGGCGGTAATACGGTTATCCACAGAATCAGGGGATAACGCAGGAAAGAACATGTGAGCAA
AAGGCCAGCAAAAGGCCAGGAACCGTAAAAAGGCCGCGTTGCTGGCGTTTTTCCATAGGCTCCGCCCCCC
TGACGAGCATCACAAAAATCGACGCTCAAGTCAGAGGTGGCGAAACCCGACAGGACTATAAAGATACCAG
GCGTTTCCCCCTGGAAGCTCCCTCGTGCGCTCTCCTGTTCCGACCCTGCCGCTTACCGGATACCTGTCCG
CCTTTCTCCCTTCGGGAAGCGTGGCGCTTTCTCAATGCTCACGCTGTAGGTATCTCAGTTCGGTGTAGGT
CGTTCGCTCCAAGCTGGGCTGTGTGCACGAACCCCCCGTTCAGCCCGACCGCTGCGCCTTATCCGGTAAC
TATCGTCTTGAGTCCAACCCGGTAAGACACGACTTATCGCCACTGGCAGCAGCCACTGGTAACAGGATTA
GCAGAGCGAGGTATGTAGGCGGTGCTACAGAGTTCTTGAAGTGGTGGCCTAACTACGGCTACACTAGAAG
GACAGTATTTGGTATCTGCGCTCTGCTGAAGCCAGTTACCTTCGGAAAAAGAGTTGGTAGCTCTTGATCC
GGCAAACAAACCACCGCTGGTAGCGGTGGTTTTTTTGTTTGCAAGCAGCAGATTACGCGCAGAAAAAAAG
GATCTCAAGAAGATCCTTTGATCTTTTCTACGGGGTCTGACGCTCAGTGGAACGAAAACTCACGTTAAGG
GATTTTGGTCATGAGATTATCAAAAAGGATCTTCACCTAGATCCTTTTAAATTAAAAATGAAGTTTTAAA
TCAATCTAAAGTATATATGAGTAAACTTGGTCTGACAGTTACCAATGCTTAATCAGTGAGGCACCTATCT
CAGCGATCTGTCTATTTCGTTCATCCATAGTTGCCTGACTCCCCGTCGTGTAGATAACTACGATACGGGA
GGGCTTACCATCTGGCCCCAGTGCTGCAATGATACCGCGAGACCCACGCTCACCGGCTCCAGATTTATCA
GCAATAAACCAGCCAGCCGGAAGGGCCGAGCGCAGAAGTGGTCCTGCAACTTTATCCGCCTCCATCCAGT
CTATTAATTGTTGCCGGGAAGCTAGAGTAAGTAGTTCGCCAGTTAATAGTTTGCGCAACGTTGTTGCCAT
TGCTACAGGCATCGTGGTGTCACGCTCGTCGTTTGGTATGGCTTCATTCAGCTCCGGTTCCCAACGATCA
AGGCGAGTTACATGATCCCCCATGTTGTGCAAAAAAGCGGTTAGCTCCTTCGGTCCTCCGATCGTTGTCA
GAAGTAAGTTGGCCGCAGTGTTATCACTCATGGTTATGGCAGCACTGCATAATTCTCTTACTGTCATGCC
ATCCGTAAGATGCTTTTCTGTGACTGGTGAGTACTCAACCAAGTCATTCTGAGAATAGTGTATGCGGCGA
CCGAGTTGCTCTTGCCCGGCGTCAATACGGGATAATACCGCGCCACATAGCAGAACTTTAAAAGTGCTCA
TCATTGGAAAACGTTCTTCGGGGCGAAAACTCTCAAGGATCTTACCGCTGTTGAGATCCAGTTCGATGTA
ACCCACTCGTGCACCCAACTGATCTTCAGCATCTTTTACTTTCACCAGCGTTTCTGGGTGAGCAAAAACA
GGAAGGCAAAATGCCGCAAAAAAGGGAATAAGGGCGACACGGAAATGTTGAATACTCATACTCTTCCTTT
TTCAATATTATTGAAGCATTTATCAGGGTTATTGTCTCATGAGCGGATACATATTTGAATGTATTTAGAA
AAATAAACAAATAGGGGTTCCGCGCACATTTCCCCGAAAAGTGCCACCTGACGTCTAAGAAACCATTATT
ATCATGACATTAACCTATAAAAATAGGCGTATCACGAGGCCCTTTCGTCTCGCGCGTTTCGGTGATGACG
GTGAAAACCTCTGACACATGCAGCTCCCGGAGACGGTCACAGCTTGTCTGTAAGCGGATGCCGG
