>Addgene plasmid #44900 | pFA6a-link-yoEGFP-Kan | addgene partial sequence | sequence record 63698 | Sp6 5'-ATTTAGGTGACACTATAG-3'
GACGGATCGGTGACGGTGCTGGTTTAATTAACATGTCAAAAGGCGAGGAACTATTCACAGGTGTCGTACC
AATACTGGTAGAATTGGATGGCGACGTAAACGGGCATAAGTTTTCTGTGAGTGGTGAGGGTGAAGGGGAC
GCAACTTATGGCAAACTTACACTTAAGTTCATCTGCACCACAGGGAAGCTGCCTGTCCCATGGCCAACTC
TAGTTACAACTCTCACTTACGGAGTACAATGTTTTTCTCGATACCCAGACCACATGAAACAACATGACTT
TTTCAAATCTGCCATGCCTGAGGGATATGTGCAAGAGAGAACTATTTTCTTTAAAGATGATGGTAATTAC
AAAACTCGTGCTGAAGTGAAGTTTGAAGGAGATACACTTGTTAATAGAATTGAGTTAAAGGGTATTGACT
TTAAGGAAGATGGTAATATCTTAGGTCACAAATTGGAATACAACTACAATTCACATAACGTTTACATCAT
GGCAGATAAACAGAAAAACGGCATAAAAGTTAATTTCAAAATTAGACATAATATCGAAGATGGTTCCGTT
CAACTCGCTGATCATTATCAACAAAATACACCAATCGGAGATGGACCTGTTCTATTGCCAGACAACCATT
ACTTATCTACACAGAGCGCCTTGTCAAAAGATCCTAATGAAAAGAGAGATCACATGGTTTTGTTAGAATT
TGTCACCGCTGCGGGTATAACGTTGGGCATGGATGAATTATACAAGTAAGGCGCGCCACTTCTAAATAAG
CGAATTTCTTATGATTTATGATTTTTATTATTAAATAAGTTATAAAAAAA
