>Addgene plasmid #44900 | pFA6a-link-yoEGFP-Kan | addgene partial sequence | sequence record 63710 | T7
GATCTGATATCATCGATGAATTCGAGCTCGTTTAAACTGGATGGCGGCGTTAGTATCGAATCGACAGCAG
TATAGCGACCAGCATTCACATACGATTGACGCATGATATTACTTTCTGCGCACTTAACTTCGCATCTGGG
CAGATGATGTCGAGGCGAAAAAAAATATAAATCACGCTAACATTTGATTAAAATAGAACAACTACAATAT
AAAAAAACTATACAAATGACAAGTTCTTGAAAACAAGAATCTTTTTATTGTCAGTACTGATTAGAAAAAC
TCATCGAGCATCAAATGAAACTGCAATTTATTCATATCAGGATTATCAATACCATATTTTTGAAAAAGCC
GTTTCTGTAATGAAGGAGAAAACTCACCGAGGCAGTTCCATAGGATGGCAAGATCCTGGTATCGGTCTGC
GATTCCGACTCGTCCAACATCAATACAACCTATTAATTTCCCCTCGTCAAAAATAAGGTTATCAAGTGAG
AAATCACCATGAGTGACGACTGAATCCGGTGAGAATGGCAAAAGCTTATGCATTTCTTTCCAGACTTGTT
CAACAGGCCAGCCATTACGCTCGTCATCAAAATCACTCGCATCAACCAAACCGTTATTCATTCGTGATTG
CGCCTGAGCGAGACGAAATACGCGATCGCTGTTAAAAGGACAATTACAAACAGGAATCGAATGCAACCGG
CGCAGGAACACTGCCAGCGCATCAACAATATTTTCACCTGAATCAGGATATTCTTCTAATACCTGGAATG
CTGTTTTGCCGGGGATCGCAGTGGTGAGTAACCATGCATCATCAGGAGTACGGATAAAA
